>Addgene plasmid #227230 | WT USP7 UBL-12 | addgene full sequence | sequence record 468100 | Addgene NGS Result
TTGAGATCCTTTTTTTCTGCGCGTAATCTGCTGCTTGCAAACAAAAAAACCACCGCTACCAGCGGTGGTT
TGTTTGCCGGATCAAGAGCTACCAACTCTTTTTCCGAAGGTAACTGGCTTCAGCAGAGCGCAGATACCAA
ATACTGTCCTTCTAGTGTAGCCGTAGTTAGGCCACCACTTCAAGAACTCTGTAGCACCGCCTACATACCT
CGCTCTGCTAATCCTGTTACCAGTGGCTGCTGCCAGTGGCGATAAGTCGTGTCTTACCGGGTTGGACTCA
AGACGATAGTTACCGGATAAGGCGCAGCGGTCGGGCTGAACGGGGGGTTCGTGCACACAGCCCAGCTTGG
AGCGAACGACCTACACCGAACTGAGATACCTACAGCGTGAGCTATGAGAAAGCGCCACGCTTCCCGAAGG
GAGAAAGGCGGACAGGTATCCGGTAAGCGGCAGGGTCGGAACAGGAGAGCGCACGAGGGAGCTTCCAGGG
GGAAACGCCTGGTATCTTTATAGTCCTGTCGGGTTTCGCCACCTCTGACTTGAGCGTCGATTTTTGTGAT
GCTCGTCAGGGGGGCGGAGCCTATGGAAAAACGCCAGCAACGCGGCCTTTTTACGGTTCCTGGCCTTTTG
CTGGCCTTTTGCTCACATGTTCTTTCCTGCGTTATCCCCTGATTCTGTGGATAACCGTATTACCGCCTTT
GAGTGAGCTGATACCGCTCGCCGCAGCCGAACGACCGAGCGCAGCGAGTCAGTGAGCGAGGAAGCGGAAG
AGCGCCTGATGCGGTATTTTCTCCTTACGCATCTGTGCGGTATTTCACACCGCAATGGTGCACTCTCAGT
ACAATCTGCTCTGATGCCGCATAGTTAAGCCAGTATACACTCCGCTATCGCTACGTGACTGGGTCATGGC
TGCGCCCCGACACCCGCCAACACCCGCTGACGCGCCCTGACGGGCTTGTCTGCTCCCGGCATCCGCTTAC
AGACAAGCTGTGACCGTCTCCGGGAGCTGCATGTGTCAGAGGTTTTCACCGTCATCACCGAAACGCGCGA
GGCAGCTGCGGTAAAGCTCATCAGCGTGGTCGTGAAGCGATTCACAGATGTCTGCCTGTTCATCCGCGTC
CAGCTCGTTGAGTTTCTCCAGAAGCGTTAATGTCTGGCTTCTGATAAAGCGGGCCATGTTAAGGGCGGTT
TTTTCCTGTTTGGTCACTGATGCCTCCGTGTAAGGGGGATTTCTGTTCATGGGGGTAATGATACCGATGA
AACGAGAGAGGATGCTCACGATACGGGTTACTGATGATGAACATGCCCGGTTACTGGAACGTTGTGAGGG
TAAACAACTGGCGGTATGGATGCGGCGGGACCAGAGAAAAATCACTCAGGGTCAATGCCAGCGCTTCGTT
AATACAGATGTAGGTGTTCCACAGGGTAGCCAGCAGCATCCTGCGATGCAGATCCGGAACATAATGGTGC
AGGGCGCTGACTTCCGCGTTTCCAGACTTTACGAAACACGGAAACCGAAGACCATTCATGTTGTTGCTCA
GGTCGCAGACGTTTTGCAGCAGCAGTCGCTTCACGTTCGCTCGCGTATCGGTGATTCATTCTGCTAACCA
GTAAGGCAACCCCGCCAGCCTAGCCGGGTCCTCAACGACAGGAGCACGATCATGCGCACCCGTGGCCAGG
ACCCAACGCTGCCCGAGATGCGCCGCGTGCGGCTGCTGGAGATGGCGGACGCGATGGATATGTTCTGCCA
AGGGTTGGTTTGCGCATTCACAGTTCTCCGCAAGAATTGATTGGCTCCAATTCTTGGAGTGGTGAATCCG
TTAGCGAGGTGCCGCCGGCTTCCATTCAGGTCGAGGTGGCCCGGCTCCATGCACCGCGACGCAACGCGGG
GAGGCAGACAAGGTATAGGGCGGCGCCTACAATCCATGCCAACCCGTTCCATGTGCTCGCCGAGGCGGCA
TAAATCGCCGTGACGATCAGCGGTCCAATGATCGAAGTTAGGCTGGTAAGAGCCGCGAGCGATCCTTGAA
GCTGTCCCTGATGGTCGTCATCTACCTGCCTGGACAGCATGGCCTGCAACGCGGGCATCCCGATGCCGCC
GGAAGCGAGAAGAATCATAATGGGGAAGGCCATCCAGCCTCGCGTCGCGAACGCCAGCAAGACGTAGCCC
AGCGCGTCGGCCGCCATGCCGGCGATAATGGCCTGCTTCTCGCCGAAACGTTTGGTGGCGGGACCAGTGA
CGAAGGCTTGAGCGAGGGCGTGCAAGATTCCGAATACCGCAAGCGACAGGCCGATCATCGTCGCGCTCCA
GCGAAAGCGGTCCTCGCCGAAAATGACCCAGAGCGCTGCCGGCACCTGTCCTACGAGTTGCATGATAAAG
AAGACAGTCATAAGTGCGGCGACGATAGTCATGCCCCGCGCCCACCGGAAGGAGCTGACTGGGTTGAAGG
CTCTCAAGGGCATCGGTCGAGATCCCGGTGCCTAATGAGTGAGCTAACTTACATTAATTGCGTTGCGCTC
ACTGCCCGCTTTCCAGTCGGGAAACCTGTCGTGCCAGCTGCATTAATGAATCGGCCAACGCGCGGGGAGA
GGCGGTTTGCGTATTGGGCGCCAGGGTGGTTTTTCTTTTCACCAGTGAGACGGGCAACAGCTGATTGCCC
TTCACCGCCTGGCCCTGAGAGAGTTGCAGCAAGCGGTCCACGCTGGTTTGCCCCAGCAGGCGAAAATCCT
GTTTGATGGTGGTTAACGGCGGGATATAACATGAGCTGTCTTCGGTATCGTCGTATCCCACTACCGAGAT
ATCCGCACCAACGCGCAGCCCGGACTCGGTAATGGCGCGCATTGCGCCCAGCGCCATCTGATCGTTGGCA
ACCAGCATCGCAGTGGGAACGATGCCCTCATTCAGCATTTGCATGGTTTGTTGAAAACCGGACATGGCAC
TCCAGTCGCCTTCCCGTTCCGCTATCGGCTGAATTTGATTGCGAGTGAGATATTTATGCCAGCCAGCCAG
ACGCAGACGCGCCGAGACAGAACTTAATGGGCCCGCTAACAGCGCGATTTGCTGGTGACCCAATGCGACC
AGATGCTCCACGCCCAGTCGCGTACCGTCTTCATGGGAGAAAATAATACTGTTGATGGGTGTCTGGTCAG
AGACATCAAGAAATAACGCCGGAACATTAGTGCAGGCAGCTTCCACAGCAATGGCATCCTGGTCATCCAG
CGGATAGTTAATGATCAGCCCACTGACGCGTTGCGCGAGAAGATTGTGCACCGCCGCTTTACAGGCTTCG
ACGCCGCTTCGTTCTACCATCGACACCACCACGCTGGCACCCAGTTGATCGGCGCGAGATTTAATCGCCG
CGACAATTTGCGACGGCGCGTGCAGGGCCAGACTGGAGGTGGCAACGCCAATCAGCAACGACTGTTTGCC
CGCCAGTTGTTGTGCCACGCGGTTGGGAATGTAATTCAGCTCCGCCATCGCCGCTTCCACTTTTTCCCGC
GTTTTCGCAGAAACGTGGCTGGCCTGGTTCACCACGCGGGAAACGGTCTGATAAGAGACACCGGCATACT
CTGCGACATCGTATAACGTTACTGGTTTCACATTCACCACCCTGAATTGACTCTCTTCCGGGCGCTATCA
TGCCATACCGCGAAAGGTTTTGCGCCATTCGATGGTGTCCGGGATCTCGACGCTCTCCCTTATGCGACTC
CTGCATTAGGAAGCAGCCCAGTAGTAGGTTGAGGCCGTTGAGCACCGCCGCCGCAAGGAATGGTGCATGC
AAGGAGATGGCGCCCAACAGTCCCCCGGCCACGGGGCCTGCCACCATACCCACGCCGAAACAAGCGCTCA
TGAGCCCGAAGTGGCGAGCCCGATCTTCCCCATCGGTGATGTCGGCGATATAGGCGCCAGCAACCGCACC
TGTGGCGCCGGTGATGCCGGCCACGATGCGTCCGGCGTAGAGGATCGAGATCTCGATCCCGCGAAATTAA
TACGACTCACTATAGGGGAATTGTGAGCGGATAACAATTCCCCTCTAGAAATAATTTTGTTTAACTTTAA
GAAGGAGATATACCATGGGCAGCAGCCATCATCATCATCATCACAGCAGCGGCAGAGAAAACTTGTATTT
CCAGGGCATGGATATTCCTCAGCAGTTGGTGGAGCGATTACAAGAAGAGAAAAGGATCGAGGCTCAGAAG
CGGAAGGAGCGGCAGGAAGCCCATCTCTATATGCAAGTGCAGATAGTCGCAGAGGACCAGTTTTGTGGCC
ACCAAGGGAATGACATGTACGATGAAGAAAAAGTGAAATACACTGTGTTCAAAGTATTGAAGAACTCCTC
GCTTGCTGAGTTTGTTCAGAGCCTCTCTCAGACCATGGGATTTCCACAAGATCAAATTCGATTGTGGCCC
ATGCAAGCAAGGAGTAATGGAACAAAACGACCAGCAATGTTAGATAATGAAGCCGACGGCAATAAAACAA
TGATTGAGCTCAGTGATAATGAAAACCCTTGGACAATATTCCTGGAAACAGTTGATCCCGAGCTGGCTGC
TAGTGGAGCGACCTTACCCAAGTTTGATAAAGATCATGATGTAATGTTATTTTTGAAGATGTATGATCCC
AAAACGCGGAGCTTGAATTACTGTGGGCATATCTACACACCAATATCCTGTAAAATACGTGACTTGCTCC
CAGTTATGTGTGACAGAGCAGGATTTATTCAAGATACTAGCCTTATCCTCTATGAGGAAGTTAAACCGAA
TTTAACAGAGAGAATTCAGGACTATGACGTGTCTCTTGATAAAGCCCTTGATGAACTAATGGATGGTGAC
ATCATAGTATTTCAGAAGGATGACCCTGAAAATGATTGATGACGAAGCTTGCGGCCGCACTCGAGGATCC
GGCTGCTAACAAAGCCCGAAAGGAAGCTGAGTTGGCTGCTGCCACCGCTGAGCAATAACTAGCATAACCC
CTTGGGGCCTCTAAACGGGTCTTGAGGGGTTTTTTGCTGAAAGGAGGAACTATATCCGGATATCCCGCAA
GAGGCCCGGCAGTACCGGCATAACCAAGCCTATGCCTACAGCATCCAGGGTGACGGTGCCGAGGATGACG
ATGAGCGCATTGTTAGATTTCATACACGGTGCCTGACTGCGTTAGCAATTTAACTGTGATAAACTACCGC
ATTAAAGCTTATCGATGATAAGCTGTCAAACATGAGAATTCTTGAAGACGAAAGGGCCTCGTGATACGCC
TATTTTTATAGGTTAATGTCATGATAATAATGGTTTCTTAGACGTCAGGTGGCACTTTTCGGGGAAATGT
GCGCGGAACCCCTATTTGTTTATTTTTCTAAATACATTCAAATATGTATCCGCTCATGAGACAATAACCC
TGATAAATGCTTCAATAATATTGAAAAAGGAAGAGTATGAGTATTCAACATTTCCGTGTCGCCCTTATTC
CCTTTTTTGCGGCATTTTGCCTTCCTGTTTTTGCTCACCCAGAAACGCTGGTGAAAGTAAAAGATGCTGA
AGATCAGTTGGGTGCACGAGTGGGTTACATCGAACTGGATCTCAACAGCGGTAAGATCCTTGAGAGTTTT
CGCCCCGAAGAACGTTTTCCAATGATGAGCACTTTTAAAGTTCTGCTATGTGGCGCGGTATTATCCCGTG
TTGACGCCGGGCAAGAGCAACTCGGTCGCCGCATACACTATTCTCAGAATGACTTGGTTGAGTACTCACC
AGTCACAGAAAAGCATCTTACGGATGGCATGACAGTAAGAGAATTATGCAGTGCTGCCATAACCATGAGT
GATAACACTGCGGCCAACTTACTTCTGACAACGATCGGAGGACCGAAGGAGCTAACCGCTTTTTTGCACA
ACATGGGGGATCATGTAACTCGCCTTGATCGTTGGGAACCGGAGCTGAATGAAGCCATACCAAACGACGA
GCGTGACACCACGATGCCTGCAGCAATGGCAACAACGTTGCGCAAACTATTAACTGGCGAACTACTTACT
CTAGCTTCCCGGCAACAATTAATAGACTGGATGGAGGCGGATAAAGTTGCAGGACCACTTCTGCGCTCGG
CCCTTCCGGCTGGCTGGTTTATTGCTGATAAATCTGGAGCCGGTGAGCGTGGGTCTCGCGGTATCATTGC
AGCACTGGGGCCAGATGGTAAGCCCTCCCGTATCGTAGTTATCTACACGACGGGGAGTCAGGCAACTATG
GATGAACGAAATAGACAGATCGCTGAGATAGGTGCCTCACTGATTAAGCATTGGTAACTGTCAGACCAAG
TTTACTCATATATACTTTAGATTGATTTAAAACTTCATTTTTAATTTAAAAGGATCTAGGTGAAGATCCT
TTTTGATAATCTCATGACCAAAATCCCTTAACGTGAGTTTTCGTTCCACTGAGCGTCAGACCCCGTAGAA
AAGATCAAAGGATCTTC
Features (pLannotate 1.2.2; 20 found; start..end, strand, type, name):
      1..589     +  rep_origin     ori: high-copy-number ColE1/pMB1/pBR322/pUC origin of replication
    775..914     -  misc_feature   bom: basis of mobility region from pBR322
   1016..1207    -  CDS            rop: Rop protein, which maintains plasmids at low copy number; rop
   1224..1604    +  CDS            YPB1_ECOLX: Protein predicted: Swiss-Prot protein existence level 4. From Escherichia coli.
   1846..2470    -  CDS            TcR (fragment): tetracycline efflux protein; tet; confers resistance to tetracycline
   2485..2506    -  protein_bind   CAP binding site: CAP binding activates transcription in the presence of cAMP. E. coli catabolite activator protein
   2519..3601    -  CDS            lacI: lac repressor; lacI; The lac repressor binds to the lac operator to inhibit transcription in E. coli. This inhibition can be relieved by adding lactose or isopropyl-β-D-thiogalactopyranoside (IPTG).
   3602..3679    -  promoter       lacI promoter: lacI
   3687..3966    -  CDS            TcR (fragment): tetracycline efflux protein; tet; confers resistance to tetracycline
   3988..4006    +  promoter       T7 promoter: promoter for bacteriophage T7 RNA polymerase
   4007..4031    +  protein_bind   lac operator: The lac repressor binds to the lac operator to inhibit transcription in E. coli. This inhibition can be relieved by adding lactose or isopropyl-β-D-thiogalactopyranoside (IPTG). lac repressor encoded by lacI
   4046..4068    +  RBS            RBS: efficient ribosome binding site from bacteriophage T7 gene 10 (Olins and Rangwala, 1989)
   4087..4103    +  CDS            capTEV™ (fragment): composite tag for in vivo biotinylation, TEV protease cleavage, and 6xHis tagging
   4141..4866    +  CDS            USP7 (fragment): UBP7_HUMAN - Also known as HAUSP. Experimental evidence at protein level: Swiss-Prot protein existence level 1. (Microbial infection) Contributes to the overall stabilization and trans-activation capability of the herpesvirus 1 trans-acting transcriptional protein ICP0/VMW110 during HSV-1 infection. From Homo sapiens (Human).
   4902..4951    +  CDS            SET1 (fragment): solubility-enhancement tag derived from T7 phage gene 10B
   4959..5006    +  terminator     T7 terminator: transcription terminator for bacteriophage T7 RNA polymerase
   5029..5133    -  CDS            TcR (fragment): tetracycline efflux protein; tet; confers resistance to tetracycline
   5181..5209    -  promoter       tet promoter: E. coli promoter for tetracycline efflux protein gene
   5322..5426    +  promoter       AmpR promoter: bla
   5427..6287    +  CDS            AmpR: β-lactamase; bla; confers resistance to ampicillin, carbenicillin, and related antibiotics
