[The description below was written by a language model from this plasmid's Addgene catalogue record and pLannotate feature annotations shown in this document.]
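Description:
WT USP7 UBL-12 is a bacterial expression plasmid built on a modified pET-15b backbone in which the usual thrombin cleavage site has been replaced by a TEV protease site. It replicates in E. coli from a pBR322-type ColE1 origin accompanied by the bom region and the rop gene, which is consistent with its catalogue listing as low copy. Selection is through the β-lactamase (AmpR) gene conferring ampicillin resistance. The several short tetracycline-resistance fragments and the tet promoter in the annotation are non-functional remnants of the pBR322 ancestry of pET vectors. The sequenced plasmid is 6,457 nt.

The payload is a 726 bp synthetic fragment of human USP7 (also called HAUSP), a ubiquitin carboxyl-terminal hydrolase, encoding residues 535–775. This region corresponds to the first two ubiquitin-like domains (UBL1-2) with wild-type sequence. Transcription is driven by a T7 promoter followed directly by a lac operator, and translation initiates from the T7 gene 10 ribosome binding site. The plasmid-borne lacI gene supplies repressor, so expression stays off until it is induced with IPTG in a host that provides T7 RNA polymerase. A T7 terminator lies downstream of the insert.

The protein carries an N-terminal 6His tag for metal-affinity purification, which TEV protease can remove. The short "capTEV" annotation upstream of the insert most likely reflects this His/TEV leader, and the "SET1" fragment after the insert probably reflects standard pET sequence rather than an additional fusion. According to the associated publication, the construct was used to produce the isolated UBL1-2 domain for NMR studies of USP7 binding to DNA polymerase iota peptides.
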