Addgene plasmid #227230: WT USP7 UBL-12
Purpose: Expresses human UBL-12 domain of USP7 with a N-terminal cleavable 6His tag in E. coli
Depositing lab: Irina Bezsonova. Depositing organization: University of Connecticut Health Center. Publication: Nuclear magnetic resonance spectral data of the USP7 TRAF and UBL1-2 domains in complex with DNA polymerase iota peptides. Valles GJ, Ashton NW, Jaiswal N, Woodgate R, Bezsonova I. Data Brief. 2020 Dec 23;34:106680. doi: 10.1016/j.dib.2020.106680. eCollection 2021 Feb. PubMed 33437851.
Backbone
  Vector backbone: pET-15b (thrombin site was replaced with TEV-site)
  Backbone size w/o insert (bp): 5714
  Vector type: Bacterial Expression
Growth in bacteria
  Bacterial resistance: Ampicillin, 100 μg/mL
  Growth temperature: 37°C
  Growth strain: DH5alpha
  Copy number: Low Copy
Gene/Insert
  Gene/Insert name: USP7 (Ubiquitin carboxyl-terminal hydrolase 7) (alt name: HAUSP)
  Species: H. sapiens (human)
  Insert size (bp): 726
  Mutation: aa 535-775
  Entrez Gene: USP7 (a.k.a. C16DELp13.2, DEL16P13.2, HAFOUS, HAUSP, TEF1)
  Promoter: T7-promoter
  Tag / fusion protein: 6His (N terminal on insert)
  Cloning method: Gene Synthesis
  Sequencing primers: 5′ T7; 3′ T7-term
Terms and licenses: Academic/Nonprofit Terms; Industry Terms: Not Available to Industry
Depositor comments: UBL-12 domain of USP7 WT Plasmid is also associated with the following publications: https://doi.org/10.1016/j.jmb.2020.166733 https://doi.org/10.1074/jbc.m115.664805
How to cite: WT USP7 UBL-12 was a gift from Irina Bezsonova (Addgene plasmid # 227230 ; http://n2t.net/addgene:227230 ; RRID:Addgene_227230)
